>Addgene plasmid #164716 | pYPQ269C2 | addgene full sequence | sequence record 325386 | Addgene NGS Result
TGGACCAGCCAGGACAGAAATGCCTCGACTTCGCTGCTACCCAAGGTTGCCGGGTGACGCACACCGTGGA
AACGGATGAAGGCACGAACCCAGTGGACATAAGCCTGTTCGGTTCGTAAGCTGTAATGCAAGTAGCGTAT
GCGCTCACGCAACTGGTCCAGAACCTTGACCGAACGCAGCGGTGGTAACGGCGCAGTGGCGGTTTTCATG
GCTTGTTATGACTGTTTTTTTGGGGTACAGTCTATGCCTCGGGCATCCAAGCAGCAAGCGCGTTACGCCG
TGGGTCGATGTTTGATGTTATGGAGCAGCAACGATGTTACGCAGCAGGGCAGTCGCCCTAAAACAAAGTT
AAACATTATGAGGGAAGCGGTGATCGCCGAAGTATCGACTCAACTATCAGAGGTAGTTGGCGTCATCGAG
CGCCATCTCGAACCGACGTTGCTGGCCGTACATTTGTACGGCTCCGCAGTGGATGGCGGCCTGAAGCCAC
ACAGTGATATTGATTTGCTGGTTACGGTGACCGTAAGGCTTGATGAAACAACGCGGCGAGCTTTGATCAA
CGACCTTTTGGAAACTTCGGCTTCCCCTGGAGAGAGCGAGATTCTCCGCGCTGTAGAAGTCACCATTGTT
GTGCACGACGACATCATTCCGTGGCGTTATCCAGCTAAGCGCGAACTGCAATTTGGAGAATGGCAGCGCA
ATGACATTCTTGCAGGTATCTTCGAGCCAGCCACGATCGACATTGATCTGGCTATCTTGCTGACAAAAGC
AAGAGAACATAGCGTTGCCTTGGTAGGTCCAGCGGCGGAGGAACTCTTTGATCCGGTTCCTGAACAGGAT
CTATTTGAGGCGCTAAATGAAACCTTAACGCTATGGAACTCGCCGCCCGACTGGGCTGGCGATGAGCGAA
ATGTAGTGCTTACGTTGTCCCGCATTTGGTACAGCGCAGTAACCGGCAAAATCGCGCCGAAGGATGTCGC
TGCCGACTGGGCAATGGAGCGCCTGCCGGCCCAGTATCAGCCCGTCATACTTGAAGCTAGACAGGCTTAT
CTTGGACAAGAAGAAGATCGCTTGGCCTCGCGCGCAGATCAGTTGGAAGAATTTGTCCACTACGTGAAAG
GCGAGATCACCAAGGTAGTCGGCAAATAACCCTCGAGCCACCCATGACCAAAATCCCTTAACGTGAGTTA
CGCGTCGTTCCACTGAGCGTCAGACCCCGTAGAAAAGATCAAAGGATCTTCTTGAGATCCTTTTTTTCTG
CGCGTAATCTGCTGCTTGCAAACAAAAAAACCACCGCTACCAGCGGTGGTTTGTTTGCCGGATCAAGAGC
TACCAACTCTTTTTCCGAAGGTAACTGGCTTCAGCAGAGCGCAGATACCAAATACTGTTCTTCTAGTGTA
GCCGTAGTTAGGCCACCACTTCAAGAACTCTGTAGCACCGCCTACATACCTCGCTCTGCTAATCCTGTTA
CCAGTGGCTGCTGCCAGTGGCGATAAGTCGTGTCTTACCGGGTTGGACTCAAGACGATAGTTACCGGATA
AGGCGCAGCGGTCGGGCTGAACGGGGGGTTCGTGCACACAGCCCAGCTTGGAGCGAACGACCTACACCGA
ACTGAGATACCTACAGCGTGAGCTATGAGAAAGCGCCACGCTTCCCGAAGGGAGAAAGGCGGACAGGTAT
CCGGTAAGCGGCAGGGTCGGAACAGGAGAGCGCACGAGGGAGCTTCCAGGGGGAAACGCCTGGTATCTTT
ATAGTCCTGTCGGGTTTCGCCACCTCTGACTTGAGCGTCGATTTTTGTGATGCTCGTCAGGGGGGCGGAG
CCTATGGAAAAACGCCAGCAACGCGGCCTTTTTACGGTTCCTGGCCTTTTGCTGGCCTTTTGCTCACATG
TTCTTTCCTGCGTTATCCCCTGATTCTGTGGATAACCGTATTACCGCCTTTGAGTGAGCTGATACCGCTC
GCCGCAGCCGAACGACCGAGCGCAGCGAGTCAGTGAGCGAGGAAGCGGAAGAGCGCCCAATACGCAAACC
GCCTCTCCCCGCGCGTTGGCCGATTCATTAATGCAGCTGGCACGACAGGTTTCCCGACTGGAAAGCGGGC
AGTGAGCGCAACGCAATTAATACGCGTACCGCGAGCCAGGAAGAGTTTGTAGAAACGCAAAAAGGCCATC
CGTCAGGATGGCCTTCTGCTTAGTTTGATGCCTGGCAGTTTATGGCGGGCGTCCTGCCCGCCACCCTCCG
GGCCGTTGCTTCACAACGTTCAAATCCGCTCCCGGCGGATTTGTCCTACTCAGGAGAGCGTTCACCGACA
AACAACAGATAAAACGAAAGGCCCAGTCTTCCGACTGAGCCTTTCGTTTTATTTGATGCCTGGCAGTTCC
CTACTCTCGCGTTAACGCTTGCATGGATGTTTTCCCAGTCACGACGTTGTAAAACGACGGCCAGTCTTAA
GCTCGGGCCCCAAATAATGATTTTATTTTGACTGATAGTGACCTGTTCGTTGCAACAAATTGATGAGCAA
TGCTTTTTTATAATGCCAACTTTGTACAAAAAAGCAGGCTCCGAATTCGCCCTTCATGGACTCACTTTTG
ATGAATAGGCGGGAGTTCTTGTACCAGTTTAAGAACGTGCGGTGGGCGAAAGGTCGGAGGGAAACCTACC
TTTGCTATGTGGTTAAGAGACGCGACAGCGCAACATCCTTCTCCTTGGACTTTGGATACCTTCGCAATAA
GAATGGGTGTCATGTCGAACTGTTGTTTCTCCGGTATATTAGCGATTGGGACCTGGACCCCGGCAGGTGT
TACAGGGTGACATGGTTCATATCGTGGTCTCCATGCTATGACTGCGCTAGGCATGTTGCTGATTTTCTTA
GGGGCAATCCAAACCTGAGTCTTCGCATTTTCACGGCGCGGCTGTATTTTTGTGAGGACCGCAAGGCAGA
GCCCGAGGGATTGCGCAGGCTTCATAGGGCAGGAGTCCAAATAGCTATCATGACTTTCAAAGACTATTTT
TACTGTTGGAACACGTTCGTCGAGAACCACGGACGGACGTTTAAGGCTTGGGAAGGACTGCATGAAAACA
GTGTCAGGCTCTCAAGGCAACTCCGCCGCATACTTTTGCCTTTGTACGAGGTTGACGACCTGCGCGACGC
ATTTCGGACTTCAGGTTCTGAGACCCCTGGCACAAGTGAGTCAGCAACACCCGAGTCCACCATGGATTAC
AAGGACCACGACGGGGATTACAAGGACCACGACATTGATTACAAGGATGATGATGACAAGATGGCTCCGA
AGAAGAAGAGGAAGGTTGGCATCCACGGGGTGCCAGCTGCTGACAAGAAGTACTCGATCGGCCTCGCTAT
TGGGACTAACTCTGTTGGCTGGGCCGTGATCACCGACGAGTACAAGGTGCCCTCAAAGAAGTTCAAGGTC
CTGGGCAACACCGATCGGCATTCCATCAAGAAGAATCTCATTGGCGCTCTCCTGTTCGACAGCGGCGAGA
CGGCTGAGGCTACGCGGCTCAAGCGCACCGCCCGCAGGCGGTACACGCGCAGGAAGAATCGCATCTGCTA
CCTGCAGGAGATTTTCTCCAACGAGATGGCGAAGGTTGACGATTCTTTCTTCCACAGGCTGGAGGAGTCA
TTCCTCGTGGAGGAGGATAAGAAGCACGAGCGGCATCCAATCTTCGGCAACATTGTCGACGAGGTTGCCT
ACCACGAGAAGTACCCTACGATCTACCATCTGCGGAAGAAGCTCGTGGACTCCACAGATAAGGCGGACCT
CCGCCTGATCTACCTCGCTCTGGCCCACATGATTAAGTTCAGGGGCCATTTCCTGATCGAGGGGGATCTC
AACCCGGACAATAGCGATGTTGACAAGCTGTTCATCCAGCTCGTGCAGACGTACAACCAGCTCTTCGAGG
AGAACCCCATTAATGCGTCAGGCGTCGACGCGAAGGCTATCCTGTCCGCTAGGCTCTCGAAGTCTCGGCG
CCTCGAGAACCTGATCGCCCAGCTGCCGGGCGAGAAGAAGAACGGCCTGTTCGGGAATCTCATTGCGCTC
AGCCTGGGGCTCACGCCCAACTTCAAGTCGAATTTCGATCTCGCTGAGGACGCCAAGCTGCAGCTCTCCA
AGGACACATACGACGATGACCTGGATAACCTCCTGGCCCAGATCGGCGATCAGTACGCGGACCTGTTCCT
CGCTGCCAAGAATCTGTCGGACGCCATCCTCCTGTCTGATATTCTCAGGGTGAACACCGAGATTACGAAG
GCTCCGCTCTCAGCCTCCATGATCAAGCGCTACGACGAGCACCATCAGGATCTGACCCTCCTGAAGGCGC
TGGTCAGGCAGCAGCTCCCCGAGAAGTACAAGGAGATCTTCTTCGATCAGTCGAAGAACGGCTACGCTGG
GTACATTGACGGCGGGGCCTCTCAGGAGGAGTTCTACAAGTTCATCAAGCCGATTCTGGAGAAGATGGAC
GGCACGGAGGAGCTGCTGGTGAAGCTCAATCGCGAGGACCTCCTGAGGAAGCAGCGGACATTCGATAACG
GCAGCATCCCACACCAGATTCATCTCGGGGAGCTGCACGCTATCCTGAGGAGGCAGGAGGACTTCTACCC
TTTCCTCAAGGATAACCGCGAGAAGATCGAGAAGATTCTGACTTTCAGGATCCCGTACTACGTCGGCCCA
CTCGCTAGGGGCAACTCCCGCTTCGCTTGGATGACCCGCAAGTCAGAGGAGACGATCACGCCGTGGAACT
TCGAGGAGGTGGTCGACAAGGGCGCTAGCGCTCAGTCGTTCATCGAGAGGATGACGAATTTCGACAAGAA
CCTGCCAAATGAGAAGGTGCTCCCTAAGCACTCGCTCCTGTACGAGTACTTCACAGTCTACAACGAGCTG
ACTAAGGTGAAGTATGTGACCGAGGGCATGAGGAAGCCGGCTTTCCTGTCTGGGGAGCAGAAGAAGGCCA
TCGTGGACCTCCTGTTCAAGACCAACCGGAAGGTCACGGTTAAGCAGCTCAAGGAGGACTACTTCAAGAA
GATTGAGTGCTTCGATTCGGTCGAGATCTCTGGCGTTGAGGACCGCTTCAACGCCTCCCTGGGGACCTAC
CACGATCTCCTGAAGATCATTAAGGATAAGGACTTCCTGGACAACGAGGAGAATGAGGATATCCTCGAGG
ACATTGTGCTGACACTCACTCTGTTCGAGGACCGGGAGATGATCGAGGAGCGCCTGAAGACTTACGCCCA
TCTCTTCGATGACAAGGTCATGAAGCAGCTCAAGAGGAGGAGGTACACCGGCTGGGGGAGGCTGAGCAGG
AAGCTCATCAACGGCATTCGGGACAAGCAGTCCGGGAAGACGATCCTCGACTTCCTGAAGAGCGATGGCT
TCGCGAACCGCAATTTCATGCAGCTGATTCACGATGACAGCCTCACATTCAAGGAGGATATCCAGAAGGC
TCAGGTGAGCGGCCAGGGGGACTCGCTGCACGAGCATATCGCGAACCTCGCTGGCTCGCCAGCTATCAAG
AAGGGGATTCTGCAGACCGTGAAGGTTGTGGACGAGCTGGTGAAGGTCATGGGCAGGCACAAGCCTGAGA
ACATCGTCATTGAGATGGCCCGGGAGAATCAGACCACGCAGAAGGGCCAGAAGAACTCACGCGAGAGGAT
GAAGAGGATCGAGGAGGGCATTAAGGAGCTGGGGTCCCAGATCCTCAAGGAGCACCCGGTGGAGAACACG
CAGCTGCAGAATGAGAAGCTCTACCTGTACTACCTCCAGAATGGCCGCGATATGTATGTGGACCAGGAGC
TGGATATTAACAGGCTCAGCGATTACGACGTCGATCATATCGTTCCACAGTCATTCCTGAAGGATGACTC
CATTGACAACAAGGTCCTCACCAGGTCGGACAAGAACCGGGGCAAGTCTGATAATGTTCCTTCAGAGGAG
GTCGTTAAGAAGATGAAGAACTACTGGCGCCAGCTCCTGAATGCCAAGCTGATCACGCAGCGGAAGTTCG
ATAACCTCACAAAGGCTGAGAGGGGCGGGCTCTCTGAGCTGGACAAGGCGGGCTTCATCAAGAGGCAGCT
GGTCGAGACACGGCAGATCACTAAGCACGTTGCGCAGATTCTCGACTCACGGATGAACACTAAGTACGAT
GAGAATGACAAGCTGATCCGCGAGGTGAAGGTCATCACCCTGAAGTCAAAGCTCGTCTCCGACTTCAGGA
AGGATTTCCAGTTCTACAAGGTTCGGGAGATCAACAATTACCACCATGCCCATGACGCGTACCTGAACGC
GGTGGTCGGCACAGCTCTGATCAAGAAGTACCCAAAGCTCGAGAGCGAGTTCGTGTACGGGGACTACAAG
GTTTACGATGTGAGGAAGATGATCGCCAAGTCGGAGCAGGAGATTGGCAAGGCTACCGCCAAGTACTTCT
TCTACTCTAACATTATGAATTTCTTCAAGACAGAGATCACTCTGGCCAATGGCGAGATCCGGAAGCGCCC
CCTCATCGAGACGAACGGCGAGACGGGGGAGATCGTGTGGGACAAGGGCAGGGATTTCGCGACCGTCAGG
AAGGTTCTCTCCATGCCACAAGTGAATATCGTCAAGAAGACAGAGGTCCAGACTGGCGGGTTCTCTAAGG
AGTCAATTCTGCCTAAGCGGAACAGCGACAAGCTCATCGCCCGCAAGAAGGACTGGGATCCGAAGAAGTA
CGGCGGGTTCGACAGCCCCACTGTGGCCTACTCGGTCCTGGTTGTGGCGAAGGTTGAGAAGGGCAAGTCC
AAGAAGCTCAAGAGCGTGAAGGAGCTGCTGGGGATCACGATTATGGAGCGCTCCAGCTTCGAGAAGAACC
CGATCGATTTCCTGGAGGCGAAGGGCTACAAGGAGGTGAAGAAGGACCTGATCATTAAGCTCCCCAAGTA
CTCACTCTTCGAGCTGGAGAACGGCAGGAAGCGGATGCTGGCTTCCGCTGGCGAGCTGCAGAAGGGGAAC
GAGCTGGCTCTGCCGTCCAAGTATGTGAACTTCCTCTACCTGGCCTCCCACTACGAGAAGCTCAAGGGCA
GCCCCGAGGACAACGAGCAGAAGCAGCTGTTCGTCGAGCAGCACAAGCATTACCTCGACGAGATCATTGA
GCAGATTTCCGAGTTCTCCAAGCGCGTGATCCTGGCCGACGCGAATCTGGATAAGGTCCTCTCCGCGTAC
AACAAGCACCGCGACAAGCCAATCAGGGAGCAGGCTGAGAATATCATTCATCTCTTCACCCTGACGAACC
TCGGCGCCCCTGCTGCTTTCAAGTACTTCGACACAACTATCGATCGCAAGAGGTACACAAGCACTAAGGA
GGTCCTGGACGCGACCCTCATCCACCAGTCGATTACCGGCCTCTACGAGACGCGCATCGACCTGTCTCAG
CTCGGGGGCGACAAGCGGCCAGCGGCGACGAAGAAGGCGGGGCAGGCGAAGAAGAAGAAGGGAGACGGAT
CAGGCGGGTCAACAAACCTCAGTGACATCATAGAGAAGGAAACTGGTAAGCAACTGGTTATTCAAGAGAG
CATTCTGATGCTCCCTGAGGAAGTCGAGGAAGTTATAGGAAACAAGCCTGAGAGCGATATACTCGTGCAT
ACGGCGTATGACGAGAGCACGGATGAAAATGTGATGCTCTTGACCAGCGATGCGCCAGAATATAAACCCT
GGGCACTGGTTATTCAGGACTCTAACGGGGAAAATAAAATCAAGATGCTCTCAGGTGGCTCCCCAAAGAA
GAAACGCAAGGTCAATTGGGAGGGCAGAGGAAGTCTTCTAACATGCGGTGACGTGGAGGAGAATCCCGGC
CCTATGGCTCCTAAGAAGAAGCGGAAGGTTGGTATTCACGGGGTGCCTGCGGCTATGGCGTCAAATTTCA
CGCAGTTTGTTTTGGTTGATAACGGCGGGACTGGCGACGTTACAGTAGCTCCATCAAATTTTGCGAACGG
AGTCGCTGAGTGGATTAGCTCAAATTCAAGGTCCCAGGCCTACAAGGTTACCTGTTCTGTTAGGCAGAGT
TCTGCGCAAAAAAGAAAATATACCATCAAGGTTGAAGTCCCTAAAGTTGCAACACAAACAGTCGGTGGTG
TTGAGCTCCCTGTGGCAGCCTGGAGATCTTACTTAAACATGGAGCTAACAATTCCAATATTCGCTACAAA
CTCTGATTGTGAACTGATTGTTAAGGCGATGCAAGGTCTCTTGAAAGATGGAAACCCTATACCGTCCGCT
ATCGCAGCTAACAGCGGTATCTATGGCTCTGGATCGGGGTCGGGTTCTGGCTCAACTAGTTCAGGCGGGT
CAACAAACCTCAGTGACATCATAGAGAAGGAAACTGGTAAGCAACTGGTTATTCAAGAGAGCATTCTGAT
GCTCCCTGAGGAAGTCGAGGAAGTTATAGGAAACAAGCCTGAGAGCGATATACTCGTGCATACGGCGTAT
GACGAGAGCACGGATGAAAATGTGATGCTCTTGACCAGCGATGCGCCAGAATATAAACCCTGGGCACTGG
TTATTCAGGACTCTAACGGGGAAAATAAAATCAAGATGCTCTCAGGTGGCTCCCCAAAGAAGAAACGCAA
GGTTGGTACCAAGCGTCCTGCTGCCACCAAAAAGGCCGGACAGGCTAAGAAAAAGAAGTAGTGGCGGCCG
CCGACGTCCGATCGTTCAAACATTTGGCAATAAAGTTTCTTAAGATTGAATCCTGTTGCCGGTCTTGCGA
TGATTATCATATAATTTCTGTTGAATTACGTTAAGCATGTAATAATTAACATGTAATGCATGACGTTATT
TATGAGATGGGTTTTTATGATTAGAGTCCCGCAATTATACATTTAATACGCGATAGAAAACAAAATATAG
CGCGCAAACTAGGATAAATTATCGCGCGCGGTGTCATCTATGTTACTAGATCGGGAATTGATCCCCCCTC
GACAGCTTCCGGAAAGGGCGAATTCGCAACTTTGTATACAAAAGTTGAACGAGAAACGTAAAATGATATA
AATATCAATATATTAAATTAGATTTTGCATAAAAAACAGACTACATAATACTGTAAAACACAACATATCC
AGTCACTATGCCATCCAGCTGATATCCCCTATAGTGAGTCGTATTACATGGTCATAGCTGTTTCCTGGCA
GCTCTGGCCCGTGTCTCAAAATCTCTGATGTTACATTGCACAAGATAAAAATATATCATCATGCCTCCTC
Features (pLannotate 1.2.2; 18 found; start..end, strand, type, name):
     96..119     +  promoter       Pc promoter (fragment): intI1 (promoter lies within the coding sequence); class 1 integron promoter
    295..351     +  CDS            GmR (fragment): gentamycin acetyltransferase; aacC1; confers resistance to gentamycin
    358..1149    +  CDS            SmR: aminoglycoside adenylyltransferase (Murphy, 1985); aadA; confers resistance to spectinomycin and streptomycin
   1242..1830    +  rep_origin     ori: high-copy-number ColE1/pMB1/pBR322/pUC origin of replication
   2013..2105    +  CDS            lacI (fragment): lac repressor; lacI; The lac repressor binds to the lac operator to inhibit transcription in E. coli. This inhibition can be relieved by adding lactose or isopropyl-β-D-thiogalactopyranoside (IPTG).
   2160..2187    -  terminator     rrnB T2 terminator: transcription terminator T2 from the E. coli rrnB gene
   2319..2362    +  terminator     rrnB T1 terminator: Escherichia coli rrnB; transcription terminator T1 from the E. coli rrnB gene
   2409..2445    -  CDS            lacZα (fragment): LacZα fragment of β-galactosidase; lacZ fragment
   2461..2560    +  protein_bind   attL1: mutant version of attL; recombination site for the Gateway® LR reaction LR Clonase™
   2576..3166    +  CDS            AICDA: AICDA_HUMAN - Also known as AID. Experimental evidence at protein level: Swiss-Prot protein existence level 1. Single-stranded DNA-specific cytidine deaminase. Involved in somatic hypermutation (SHM), gene conversion, and class-switch recombination (CSR) in B-lymphocytes by deaminating C to U during transcription of Ig-variable (V) and Ig-switch (S) region DNA. Required for several crucial steps of B-cell terminal differentiation necessary for efficient antibody responses (PubMed:18722174, PubMed:21385873, PubMed:21518874, PubMed:27716525). May also play a role in the epigenetic regulation of
   3257..3276    +  CDS            2xFLAG (fragment): two tandem FLAG® epitope tags
   3332..7432    +  CDS            cas9: CAS9_STRP1 - Also known as csn1 From Streptococcus pyogenes serotype M1.
   7502..7750    +  CDS            UGI: UNGI_BPPB2 - Experimental evidence at protein level: Swiss-Prot protein existence level 1. This protein binds specifically and reversibly to the host uracil-DNA glycosylase, preventing removal of uracil residues from PBS2 DNA by the host uracil-excision repair system. From Bacillus phage PBS2 (Bacteriophage PBS2).
   7895..8284    +  CDS            CAPSD_BPMS2: Experimental evidence at protein level: Swiss-Prot protein existence level 1. Acts as a translational repressor of viral replicase synthesis late in infection. This latter function is the result of capsid protein interaction with an RNA hairpin which contains the replicase ribosome-binding site. From Escherichia phage MS2 (Bacteriophage MS2).
   8333..8581    +  CDS            UGI: UNGI_BPPB2 - Experimental evidence at protein level: Swiss-Prot protein existence level 1. This protein binds specifically and reversibly to the host uracil-DNA glycosylase, preventing removal of uracil residues from PBS2 DNA by the host uracil-excision repair system. From Bacillus phage PBS2 (Bacteriophage PBS2).
   8690..8942    +  terminator     NOS terminator: nopaline synthase terminator and poly(A) signal
   8987..9110    +  protein_bind   attR5: mutant version of attR; recombination site for the Gateway® LR reaction LR Clonase™
   9128..9146    -  promoter       T7 promoter: promoter for bacteriophage T7 RNA polymerase
