[The description below was written by a language model from this plasmid's Addgene catalogue record and pLannotate feature annotations shown in this document.]
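Description:
pYPQ269C2 is a Gateway entry clone of about 9.2 kb, built on the pYPQ255 backbone and intended for assembling plant cytosine (C-to-T) base editing vectors. It is maintained in E. coli as a high-copy plasmid through a ColE1/pUC-type origin and is selected with spectinomycin through the aadA (SmR) aminoglycoside adenylyltransferase gene. The backbone also carries rrnB T1 and T2 terminators upstream of the cloning region, which insulate the insert from read-through transcription. Short annotated remnants (GmR, lacI, lacZα, Pc promoter) appear to be non-functional fragments.

The payload, designated hAID-CBE_V04, lies between attL1 and attR5 recombination sites, so it can be transferred by an LR reaction into a destination vector, typically in a multisite assembly together with a compatible entry clone. It encodes human activation-induced cytidine deaminase (AICDA) fused to a Streptococcus pyogenes Cas9 recorded as zCas9(D10A), a nickase, followed by a uracil DNA glycosylase inhibitor (UGI) from phage PBS2. A fragment matching a FLAG epitope is annotated between the deaminase and Cas9. According to the insert name, a T2A self-cleaving peptide then separates a second product, the MS2 coat protein fused to another UGI. MS2 coat protein binds a specific RNA hairpin, so this arrangement presumably allows extra UGI to be recruited to the target site through MS2 hairpin-bearing guide RNAs, limiting uracil excision and favouring clean C-to-T outcomes.

A NOS terminator provides polyadenylation. No plant promoter is annotated within the att-flanked cassette, so expression is presumably driven by a promoter supplied by the destination vector.
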