Addgene plasmid #164716: pYPQ269C2
Purpose: Gateway entry clone (attL1 & attR5) hAID-CBE_V04 for C-T base editing
Depositing lab: Yiping Qi. Depositing organization: University of Maryland, College Park. Publication: Improved plant cytosine base editors with high editing activity, purity, and specificity. Ren Q, Sretenovic S, Liu G, Zhong Z, Wang J, Huang L, Tang X, Guo Y, Liu L, Wu Y, Zhou J, Zhao Y, Yang H, He Y, Liu S, Yin D, Mayorga R, Zheng X, Zhang T, Qi Y, Zhang Y. Plant Biotechnol J. 2021 May 27. doi: 10.1111/pbi.13635. PubMed 34042262.
Backbone
  Vector backbone: pYPQ255
  Total vector size (bp): 9234
  Vector type: Plant Expression, CRISPR ; Gateway compatible hAID-CBE_V04 entry clone
Growth in bacteria
  Bacterial resistance: Spectinomycin, 50 μg/mL
  Growth temperature: 37°C
  Growth strain: DH5alpha
  Copy number: High Copy
Gene/Insert
  Gene/Insert name: hAID-zCas9(D10A)-UGI-T2A-MS2-UGI
Terms and licenses: Academic/Nonprofit Terms; Industry Terms: Not Available to Industry
How to cite: pYPQ269C2 was a gift from Yiping Qi (Addgene plasmid # 164716 ; http://n2t.net/addgene:164716 ; RRID:Addgene_164716)
